>Addgene plasmid #31509 | MDH1-miR-196a-1-PGK-GFP-Blast | depositor partial sequence | sequence record 14429 | Author sequence
GTCTTTGGATTTGGGAATCTTATAAGTTCTGTATGAGACCACTCGAGAAATTGCGTGGCCATTTTAGCTC
ACGGGGGGGTGCCCCAGTGAGCCCTCACCCGCCAGGCAGCTTGAGCCGGGACTGTTGAGTGAAGTAGGTA
GTTTCATGTTGTTGGGCCTGGCTTTCTGAACACAACGACATCAAACCACCTGATTCATGGCAGTTACTGC
TTCTTGCTTAGCTGGGGGAGTTCGGTAGGGTTCCTCGAATTCTTGCCAAACCTACAGGTGGGGTCTTTCA
TTCCCCCCTTTTTCTGGAGACTAAATAAAATCTTTTATTTTATCGATAAGCTTGGCTGCAGGTCGACGCG
GCCGCAATTCTTAATTAAGTTAACTCATTAATTTCGGGTATATTTGAGTGGAATGAGTTCTTCAATCGTA
GTTTTGACTAACTTGCCATTCATTTCTATTAACACAAAACAATCTGGTGCATAGTCTGAAATCAACTCCC
TACACATACCACAAGGACTTACCACTCGAATACTTCTATCTACTTCGTCAGAATAAGGGTGTCTAACAGC
TACAATCGTGTCAAAATCCTTTTGTCCATTCGAAACTGCACTACCAATCGCAATGGCTTCTGCACAAACA
GTTACTCGTCCTATATACGCTTCAATATGTACTGCCGAAATGATTTCTCCTGTTTTCGTACGAATTGCCG
CTCCCACATGATGTTTATTATCCTCATAAAGCATTGTAATCTTCTCTGTCGCTACTTCTACTAATTCTAG
ATCCTGTTGAGAAATGTTAAATGTTTTCATGGTATTATCATCGTGTTTTTCAAAGGAAAACCACGTCCCC
GTGGTTCGGGGGGCCTAGACGTTTTTTAACCTCGACTAAACACATGTAAAGCATGTGCACCGAGGCCCCA
GATCANATCCCATACAATGGGGTACCTTCTGGGCATCCTTCAGCCCCTNGTTGAATACGCTTGAGGAGAN
CCATTTGACTCTTTCC
