>Addgene plasmid #31509 | MDH1-miR-196a-1-PGK-GFP-Blast | addgene partial sequence | sequence record 36480 | EGFP-C 5'-CATGGTCCTGCTGGAGTTCGTG-3'
CGNANNTGGCNGGAGAGCTGTCAGTAATGAGGATCACCGGGCAATTGAAGATCTAGTCGACCAATTCCGG
TTATTTTCCACCATATTGCCGTCTTTTGGCAATGTGAGGGCCCGGAAACCTGGCCCTGTCTTCTTGACGA
GCATTCCTAGGGGTCTTTCCCCTCTCGCCAAAGGAATGCAAGGTCTGTTGAATGTCGTGAAGGAAGCAGT
TCCTCTGGAAGCTTCTTGAAGACAAACAACGTCTGTAGCGACCCTTTGCAGGCAGCGGAACCCCCCACCT
GGCGACAGGTGCCTCTGCGGCCAAAAGCCACGTGTATAAGATACACCTGCAAAGGCGGCACAACCCCAGT
GCCACGTTGTGAGTTGGATAGTTGTGGAAAGAGTCAAATGGCTCTCCTCAAGCGTATTCAACAAGGGGCT
GAAGGATGCCCAGAAGGTACCCCATTGTATGGGATCTGATCTGGGGCCTCGGTGCACATGCTTTACATGT
GTTTAGTCGAGGTTAAAAAACGTCTAGGCCCCCCGAACCACGGGGACGTGGTTTTCCTTTGAAAAACACG
ATGATAATACCATGAAAACATTTAACATTTCTCAACAGGATCTAGAATTAGTAGAAGTAGCGACAGAGAA
GATTACAATGCTTTATGAGGATAATAAACATCATGTGGGAGCGGCAATTCGTACGAAAACAGGAGAAATC
ATTTCGGCAGTACATATTGAAGCGTATATAGGACGAGTAACTGTTTGTGCAGAAGCCATTGCGATTGGTA
GTGCAGTTTCGAATGGACAAAAGGATTTTGACACGATTGTAGCTGTTAGACACCCTTATTCTGACGAAGT
AGATAGAAGTATTCGAGTGGTAAGTCCTTGTGGTATGTGTAGGGAGTTGATTTCAGACTATGCACCAGAT
TGTTTTGTGTTAATAGAAATGAATGGCAAGTTAGTCAAAACTACGATTGAAGAACTCATTCCATACCNAT
AGATATATAATGGC
