>Addgene plasmid #31509 | MDH1-miR-196a-1-PGK-GFP-Blast | addgene partial sequence | sequence record 37631 | H1 5'-tcgctatgtgttctgggaaa-3'
GGATTGGGAATCTTATAAGTTCTGTATGAGACCACTCGAGAAATTGCGTGGCCATTTTAGCTCACGGGGG
GGTGCCCCAGTGAGCCCTCACCCGCCAGGCAGCTTGAGCCGGGACTGTTGAGTGAAGTAGGTAGTTTCAT
GTTGTTGGGCCTGGCTTTCTGAACACAACGACATCAAACCACCTGATTCATGGCAGTTACTGCTTCTTGC
TTAGCTGGGGGAGTTCGGTAGGGTTCCTCGAATTCTTGCCAAACCTACAGGTGGGGTCTTTCATTCCCCC
CTTTTTCTGGAGACTAAATAAAATCTTTTATTTTATCGATAAGCTTGGCTGCAGGTCGACGCGGCCGCAA
TTCTTAATTAAGTTAACTCATTAATTTCGGGTATATTTGAGTGGAATGAGTTCTTCAATCGTAGTTTTGA
CTAACTTGCCATTCATTTCTATTAACACAAAACAATCTGGTGCATAGTCTGAAATCAACTCCCTACACAT
ACCACAAGGACTTACCACTCGAATACTTCTATCTACTTCGTCAGAATAAGGGTGTCTAACAGCTACAATC
GTGTCAAAATCCTTTTGTCCATTCGAAACTGCACTACCAATCGCAATGGCTTCTGCACAAACAGTTACTC
GTCCTATATACGCTTCAATATGTACTGCCGAAATGATTTCTCCTGTTTTCGTACGAATTGCCGCTCCCAC
ATGATGTTTATTATCCTCATAAAGCATTGTAATCTTCTCTGTCGCTACTTCTACTAATTCTAGATCCTGT
TGAGAAATGTTAAATGTTTTCATGGTATTATCATCGTGTTTTTCAAAGGAAAACCACGTCCCCGTGGTTC
GGGG
