[The description below was written by a language model from this plasmid's Addgene catalogue record.]
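Description:
MDH1-miR-196a-1-PGK-GFP-Blast is a retroviral mammalian expression plasmid built on the MSCV (murine stem cell virus) backbone and designed to deliver the mouse microRNA miR-196a-1 (Mir196a-1) into target cells. It is propagated in E. coli under ampicillin selection; the copy number is listed as unknown. No feature table accompanies the record, so the origin of replication and the exact layout of the viral elements are not documented. As an MSCV-type vector, it would be expected to carry long terminal repeats and a packaging signal, which allow the transcript to be packaged into retroviral particles in a suitable packaging cell line and integrated into the genome of transduced cells.

The payload is the mouse miR-196a-1 sequence, inserted by restriction cloning. The promoter driving it is not explicitly stated. However, the "H1" in the plasmid name and the use of an H1 sequencing primer suggest that the microRNA sits downstream of an H1 RNA polymerase III promoter, a common arrangement for expressing small RNAs. The name also indicates a separate PGK promoter cassette for GFP and blasticidin resistance. This matches the catalogue fields, which list GFP as the tag or fusion and blasticidin as the mammalian selectable marker, although the record does not say how the GFP and blasticidin functions are joined. Together these markers allow transduced cells to be tracked or sorted by fluorescence and enriched by drug selection.

The associated publication concerns microRNA programs in normal and aberrant stem and progenitor cells, which is consistent with using this construct for stable ectopic expression of miR-196a-1 in functional studies of such cells.
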