Addgene plasmid #31509: MDH1-miR-196a-1-PGK-GFP-Blast
Depositing lab: Chang-Zheng Chen. Depositing organization: Stanford University. Publication: MicroRNA programs in normal and aberrant stem and progenitor cells. Arnold CP, Tan R, Zhou B, Yue SB, Schaffert S, Biggs JR, Doyonnas R, Lo MC, Perry JM, Renault VM, Sacco A, Somervaille T, Viatour P, Brunet A, Cleary ML, Li L, Sage J, Zhang DE, Blau HM, Chen C, Chen CZ. Genome Res. 2011 May . 21(5):798-810. 10.1101/gr.111385.110 PubMed 21451113.
Backbone
  Vector backbone: MSCV
  Vector type: Mammalian Expression, Retroviral
  Selectable markers: Blasticidin
Growth in bacteria
  Bacterial resistance: Ampicillin, 100 μg/mL
  Growth temperature: 37°C
  Growth strain: DH5alpha
  Copy number: Unknown
Gene/Insert
  Gene/Insert name: miR-196a1 (alt name: miR196a1)
  Species: M. musculus (mouse)
  Entrez Gene: Mir196a-1 (a.k.a. Mirn196, Mirn196a-1, miR-196, mir-196a-1)
  Tag / fusion protein: GFP
  Cloning method: Restriction Enzyme
  Sequencing primers: 5′ H1
Terms and licenses: Academic/Nonprofit Terms; Industry Terms: Not Available to Industry
How to cite: MDH1-miR-196a-1-PGK-GFP-Blast was a gift from Chang-Zheng Chen (Addgene plasmid # 31509 ; http://n2t.net/addgene:31509 ; RRID:Addgene_31509)
